>Addgene plasmid #230845 | pGH720 | addgene full sequence | sequence record 458308 | Addgene NGS Result
GTCGACGGATCGGGAGATCTCCCGATCCCCTATGGTGCACTCTCAGTACAATCTGCTCTGATGCCGCATA
GTTAAGCCAGTATCTGCTCCCTGCTTGTGTGTTGGAGGTCGCTGAGTAGTGCGCGAGCAAAATTTAAGCT
ACAACAAGGCAAGGCTTGACCGACAATTGCATGAAGAATCTGCTTAGGGTTAGGCGTTTTGCGCTGCTTC
GCGATGTACGGGCCAGATATACGCGTTGACATTGATTATTGACTAGTTATTAATAGTAATCAATTACGGG
GTCATTAGTTCATAGCCCATATATGGAGTTCCGCGTTACATAACTTACGGTAAATGGCCCGCCTGGCTGA
CCGCCCAACGACCCCCGCCCATTGACGTCAATAATGACGTATGTTCCCATAGTAACGCCAATAGGGACTT
TCCATTGACGTCAATGGGTGGAGTATTTACGGTAAACTGCCCACTTGGCAGTACATCAAGTGTATCATAT
GCCAAGTACGCCCCCTATTGACGTCAATGACGGTAAATGGCCCGCCTGGCATTATGCCCAGTACATGACC
TTATGGGACTTTCCTACTTGGCAGTACATCTACGTATTAGTCATCGCTATTACCATGGTGATGCGGTTTT
GGCAGTACATCAATGGGCGTGGATAGCGGTTTGACTCACGGGGATTTCCAAGTCTCCACCCCATTGACGT
CAATGGGAGTTTGTTTTGGCACCAAAATCAACGGGACTTTCCAAAATGTCGTAACAACTCCGCCCCATTG
ACGCAAATGGGCGGTAGGCGTGTACGGTGGGAGGTCTATATAAGCAGCGCGTTTTGCCTGTACTGGGTCT
CTCTGGTTAGACCAGATCTGAGCCTGGGAGCTCTCTGGCTAACTAGGGAACCCACTGCTTAAGCCTCAAT
AAAGCTTGCCTTGAGTGCTTCAAGTAGTGTGTGCCCGTCTGTTGTGTGACTCTGGTAACTAGAGATCCCT
CAGACCCTTTTAGTCAGTGTGGAAAATCTCTAGCAGTGGCGCCCGAACAGGGACTTGAAAGCGAAAGGGA
AACCAGAGGAGCTCTCTCGACGCAGGACTCGGCTTGCTGAAGCGCGCACGGCAAGAGGCGAGGGGCGGCG
ACTGGTGAGTACGCCAAAAATTTTGACTAGCGGAGGCTAGAAGGAGAGAGATGGGTGCGAGAGCGTCAGT
ATTAAGCGGGGGAGAATTAGATCGCGATGGGAAAAAATTCGGTTAAGGCCAGGGGGAAAGAAAAAATATA
AATTAAAACATATAGTATGGGCAAGCAGGGAGCTAGAACGATTCGCAGTTAATCCTGGCCTGTTAGAAAC
ATCAGAAGGCTGTAGACAAATACTGGGACAGCTACAACCATCCCTTCAGACAGGATCAGAAGAACTTAGA
TCATTATATAATACAGTAGCAACCCTCTATTGTGTGCATCAAAGGATAGAGATAAAAGACACCAAGGAAG
CTTTAGACAAGATAGAGGAAGAGCAAAACAAAAGTAAGACCACCGCACAGCAAGCGGCCGCTGATCTTCA
GACCTGGAGGAGGAGATATGAGGGACAATTGGAGAAGTGAATTATATAAATATAAAGTAGTAAAAATTGA
ACCATTAGGAGTAGCACCCACCAAGGCAAAGAGAAGAGTGGTGCAGAGAGAAAAAAGAGCAGTGGGAATA
GGAGCTTTGTTCCTTGGGTTCTTGGGAGCAGCAGGAAGCACTATGGGCGCAGCGTCAATGACGCTGACGG
TACAGGCCAGACAATTATTGTCTGGTATAGTGCAGCAGCAGAACAATTTGCTGAGGGCTATTGAGGCGCA
ACAGCATCTGTTGCAACTCACAGTCTGGGGCATCAAGCAGCTCCAGGCAAGAATCCTGGCTGTGGAAAGA
TACCTAAAGGATCAACAGCTCCTGGGGATTTGGGGTTGCTCTGGAAAACTCATTTGCACCACTGCTGTGC
CTTGGAATGCTAGTTGGAGTAATAAATCTCTGGAACAGATTTGGAATCACACGACCTGGATGGAGTGGGA
CAGAGAAATTAACAATTACACAAGCTTAATACACTCCTTAATTGAAGAATCGCAAAACCAGCAAGAAAAG
AATGAACAAGAATTATTGGAATTAGATAAATGGGCAAGTTTGTGGAATTGGTTTAACATAACAAATTGGC
TGTGGTATATAAAATTATTCATAATGATAGTAGGAGGCTTGGTAGGTTTAAGAATAGTTTTTGCTGTACT
TTCTATAGTGAATAGAGTTAGGCAGGGATATTCACCATTATCGTTTCAGACCCACCTCCCAACCCCGAGG
GGACCCGACAGGCCCGAAGGAATAGAAGAAGAAGGTGGAGAGAGAGACAGAGACAGATCCATTCGATTAG
TGAACGGATCGGCACTGCGTGCGCCAATTCTGCAGACAAATGGCAGTATTCATCCACAATTTTAAAAGAA
AAGGGGGGATTGGGGGGTACAGTGCAGGGGAAAGAATAGTAGACATAATAGCAACAGACATACAAACTAA
AGAATTACAAAAACAAATTACAAAAATTCAAAATTTTCGGGTTTATTACAGGGACAGCAGAGATCCAGTT
TGGTTAATTAGCTAGCTGCAAAGATGGATAAAGTTTTAAACAGAGAGGAATCTTTGCAGCTAATGGACCT
TCTAGGTCTTGAAAGGAGTGGGAATTGGCTCCGGTGCCCGTCAGTGGGCAGAGCGCACATCGCCCACAGT
CCCCGAGAAGTTGGGGGGAGGGGTCGGCAATTGAACCGGTGCCTAGAGAAGGTGGCGCGGGGTAAACTGG
GAAAGTGATGTCGTGTACTGGCTCCGCCTTTTTCCCGAGGGTGGGGGAGAACCGTATATAAGTGCAGTAG
TCGCCGTGAACGTTCTTTTTCGCAACGGGTTTGCCGCCAGAACACAGGTAAGTGCCGTGTGTGGTTCCCG
CGGGCCTGGCCTCTTTACGGGTTATGGCCCTTGCGTGCCTTGAATTACTTCCACCTGGCTGCAGTACGTG
ATTCTTGATCCCGAGCTTCGGGTTGGAAGTGGGTGGGAGAGTTCGAGGCCTTGCGCTTAAGGAGCCCCTT
CGCCTCGTGCTTGAGTTGAGGCCTGGCCTGGGCGCTGGGGCCGCCGCGTGCGAATCTGGTGGCACCTTCG
CGCCTGTCTCGCTGCTTTCGATAAGTCTCTAGCCATTTAAAATTTTTGATGACCTGCTGCGACGCTTTTT
TTCTGGCAAGATAGTCTTGTAAATGCGGGCCAAGATCTGCACACTGGTATTTCGGTTTTTGGGGCCGCGG
GCGGCGACGGGGCCCGTGCGTCCCAGCGCACATGTTCGGCGAGGCGGGGCCTGCGAGCGCGGCCACCGAG
AATCGGACGGGGGTAGTCTCAAGCTGGCCGGCCTGCTCTGGTGCCTGGCCTCGCGCCGCCGTGTATCGCC
CCGCCCTGGGCGGCAAGGCTGGCCCGGTCGGCACCAGTTGCGTGAGCGGAAAGATGGCCGCTTCCCGGCC
CTGCTGCAGGGAGCTCAAAATGGAGGACGCGGCGCTCGGGAGAGCGGGCGGGTGAGTCACCCACACAAAG
GAAAAGGGCCTTTCCGTCCTCAGCCGTCGCTTCATGTGACTCCACGGAGTACCGGGCGCCGTCCAGGCAC
CTCGATTAGTTCTCGAGCTTTTGGAGTACGTCGTCTTTAGGTTGGGGGGAGGGGTTTTATGCGATGGAGT
TTCCCCACACTGAGTGGGTGGAGACTGAAGTTAGGCCAGCTTGGCACTTGATGTAATTCTCCTTGGAATT
TGCCCTTTTTGAGTTTGGATCTTGGTTCATTCTCAAGCCTCAGACAGTGGTTCAAAGTTTTTTTCTTCCA
TTTCAGGTGTCGTGACGTACGGCCACCATGTCTGAGGTGGAATTTAGCCATGAGTACTGGATGCGCCATG
CGTTGACCCTTGCAAAGAGAGCCTGGGACGAAAGAGAAGTACCGGTTGGCGCTGTACTTGTGCATAACAA
CCGCGTAATTGGGGAAGGTTGGAATCGACCAATAGGTCGCCATGATCCAACAGCACATGCAGAGATTATG
GCCCTTCGGCAGGGCGGCCTTGTAATGCAGAACTACCGCCTTATTGACGCAACGCTTTACGTGACGCTTG
AGCCATGTGTGATGTGTGCGGGTGCAATGATACACTCAAGGATTGGACGCGTGGTATTTGGGGCAAGGGA
TGCAAAAACAGGAGCGGCTGGATCACTGATGGACGTTTTGCATCACCCTGGCATGAACCACCGCGTTGAA
ATAACCGAGGGCATCCTCGCCGACGAGTGCGCGGCTCTTCTGTCAGACTTCTTTAGGATGCGGCGACAGG
AAATAAAAGCACAAAAGAAGGCCCAGAGCAGCACAGACTCCGGCGGCTCCAGCGGTGGTAGCTCAGGATC
CGAGACTCCCGGCACTTCTGAAAGCGCGACGCCTGAGTCCTCAGGAGGGTCCTCCGGGGGAAGTAGTGAG
GTTGAGTTCAGTCATGAATACTGGATGCGCCATGCACTGACCCTGGCTAAACGGGCGCGGGACGAACGAG
AAGTTCCGGTGGGGGCGGTGCTTGTCCTGAACAACCGAGTGATTGGTGAAGGTTGGAACCGGGCTATCGG
CTTGCACGATCCGACGGCGCACGCCGAAATCATGGCTCTTCGGCAGGGCGGTCTTGTCATGCAGAATTAC
AGGCTGATTGACGCAACATTGTACGTTACATTTGAACCTTGTGTCATGTGCGCAGGCGCAATGATTCACA
GCAGAATTGGGCGGGTAGTGTTTGGCGTAAGAAATGCAAAGACTGGTGCAGCTGGTAGTCTTATGGATGT
GCTGCATTATCCGGGTATGAACCACCGCGTAGAAATCACCGAAGGCATTCTCGCGGATGAATGCGCTGCG
TTGCTTTGTTATTTCTTTCGCATGCCCAGGCAGGTTTTTAATGCCCAAAAGAAAGCACAATCAAGTACAG
ATAGTGGAGGATCTAGCGGCGGCAGCTCAGGTTCCGAGACCCCTGGGACTAGCGAATCTGCCACGCCCGA
GTCATCCGGCGGGAGTTCCGGGGGCTCAGACAAGAAGTACAGCATCGGCCTGGCCATCGGCACCAACTCT
GTGGGCTGGGCCGTGATCACCGACGAGTACAAGGTGCCCAGCAAGAAATTCAAGGTGCTGGGCAACACCG
ACCGGCACAGCATCAAGAAGAACCTGATCGGAGCCCTGCTGTTCGACAGCGGCGAAACAGCCGAGGCCAC
CCGGCTGAAGAGAACCGCCAGAAGAAGATACACCAGACGGAAGAACCGGATCTGCTATCTGCAAGAGATC
TTCAGCAACGAGATGGCCAAGGTGGACGACAGCTTCTTCCACAGACTGGAAGAGTCCTTCCTGGTGGAAG
AGGATAAGAAGCACGAGCGGCACCCCATCTTCGGCAACATCGTGGACGAGGTGGCCTACCACGAGAAGTA
CCCCACCATCTACCACCTGAGAAAGAAACTGGTGGACAGCACCGACAAGGCCGACCTGCGGCTGATCTAT
CTGGCCCTGGCCCACATGATCAAGTTCCGGGGCCACTTCCTGATCGAGGGCGACCTGAACCCCGACAACA
GCGACGTGGACAAGCTGTTCATCCAGCTGGTGCAGACCTACAACCAGCTGTTCGAGGAAAACCCCATCAA
CGCCAGCGGCGTGGACGCCAAGGCCATCCTGTCTGCCAGACTGAGCAAGAGCAGACGGCTGGAAAATCTG
ATCGCCCAGCTGCCCGGCGAGAAGAAGAATGGCCTGTTCGGCAACCTGATTGCCCTGAGCCTGGGCCTGA
CCCCCAACTTCAAGAGCAACTTCGACCTGGCCGAGGATGCCAAACTGCAGCTGAGCAAGGACACCTACGA
CGACGACCTGGACAACCTGCTGGCCCAGATCGGCGACCAGTACGCCGACCTGTTTCTGGCCGCCAAGAAC
CTGTCCGACGCCATCCTGCTGAGCGACATCCTGAGAGTGAACACCGAGATCACCAAGGCCCCCCTGAGCG
CCTCTATGATCAAGAGATACGACGAGCACCACCAGGACCTGACCCTGCTGAAAGCTCTCGTGCGGCAGCA
GCTGCCTGAGAAGTACAAAGAGATTTTCTTCGACCAGAGCAAGAACGGCTACGCCGGCTACATTGACGGC
GGAGCCAGCCAGGAAGAGTTCTACAAGTTCATCAAGCCCATCCTGGAAAAGATGGACGGCACCGAGGAAC
TGCTCGTGAAGCTGAACAGAGAGGACCTGCTGCGGAAGCAGCGGACCTTCGACAACGGCAGCATCCCCCA
CCAGATCCACCTGGGAGAGCTGCACGCCATTCTGCGGCGGCAGGAAGATTTTTACCCATTCCTGAAGGAC
AACCGGGAAAAGATCGAGAAGATCCTGACCTTCCGCATCCCCTACTACGTGGGCCCTCTGGCCAGGGGAA
ACAGCAGATTCGCCTGGATGACCAGAAAGAGCGAGGAAACCATCACCCCCTGGAACTTCGAGGAAGTGGT
GGACAAGGGCGCTTCCGCCCAGAGCTTCATCGAGCGGATGACCAACTTCGATAAGAACCTGCCCAACGAG
AAGGTGCTGCCCAAGCACAGCCTGCTGTACGAGTACTTCACCGTGTATAACGAGCTGACCAAAGTGAAAT
ACGTGACCGAGGGAATGAGAAAGCCCGCCTTCCTGAGCGGCGAGCAGAAAAAGGCCATCGTGGACCTGCT
GTTCAAGACCAACCGGAAAGTGACCGTGAAGCAGCTGAAAGAGGACTACTTCAAGAAAATCGAGTGCTTC
GACTCCGTGGAAATCTCCGGCGTGGAAGATCGGTTCAACGCCTCCCTGGGCACATACCACGATCTGCTGA
AAATTATCAAGGACAAGGACTTCCTGGACAATGAGGAAAACGAGGACATTCTGGAAGATATCGTGCTGAC
CCTGACACTGTTTGAGGACAGAGAGATGATCGAGGAACGGCTGAAAACCTATGCCCACCTGTTCGACGAC
AAAGTGATGAAGCAGCTGAAGCGGCGGAGATACACCGGCTGGGGCAGGCTGAGCCGGAAGCTGATCAACG
GCATCCGGGACAAGCAGTCCGGCAAGACAATCCTGGATTTCCTGAAGTCCGACGGCTTCGCCAACAGAAA
CTTCATGCAGCTGATCCACGACGACAGCCTGACCTTTAAAGAGGACATCCAGAAAGCCCAGGTGTCCGGC
CAGGGCGATAGCCTGCACGAGCACATTGCCAATCTGGCCGGCAGCCCCGCCATTAAGAAGGGCATCCTGC
AGACAGTGAAGGTGGTGGACGAGCTCGTGAAAGTGATGGGCCGGCACAAGCCCGAGAACATCGTGATCGA
AATGGCCAGAGAGAACCAGACCACCCAGAAGGGACAGAAGAACAGCCGCGAGAGAATGAAGCGGATCGAA
GAGGGCATCAAAGAGCTGGGCAGCCAGATCCTGAAAGAACACCCCGTGGAAAACACCCAGCTGCAGAACG
AGAAGCTGTACCTGTACTACCTGCAGAATGGGCGGGATATGTACGTGGACCAGGAACTGGACATCAACCG
GCTGTCCGACTACGATGTGGACCACATCGTGCCTCAGAGCTTTCTGAAGGACGACTCCATCGACAACAAG
GTGCTGACCAGAAGCGACAAGAACCGGGGCAAGAGCGACAACGTGCCCTCCGAAGAGGTCGTGAAGAAGA
TGAAGAACTACTGGCGGCAGCTGCTGAACGCCAAGCTGATTACCCAGAGAAAGTTCGACAATCTGACCAA
GGCCGAGAGAGGCGGCCTGAGCGAACTGGATAAGGCCGGCTTCATCAAGAGACAGCTGGTGGAAACCCGG
CAGATCACAAAGCACGTGGCACAGATCCTGGACTCCCGGATGAACACTAAGTACGACGAGAATGACAAGC
TGATCCGGGAAGTGAAAGTGATCACCCTGAAGTCCAAGCTGGTGTCCGATTTCCGGAAGGATTTCCAGTT
TTACAAAGTGCGCGAGATCAACAACTACCACCACGCCCACGACGCCTACCTGAACGCCGTCGTGGGAACC
GCCCTGATCAAAAAGTACCCTAAGCTGGAAAGCGAGTTCGTGTACGGCGACTACAAGGTGTACGACGTGC
GGAAGATGATCGCCAAGAGCGAGCAGGAAATCGGCAAGGCTACCGCCAAGTACTTCTTCTACAGCAACAT
CATGAACTTTTTCAAGACCGAGATTACCCTGGCCAACGGCGAGATCCGGAAGCGGCCTCTGATCGAGACA
AACGGCGAAACCGGGGAGATCGTGTGGGATAAGGGCCGGGATTTTGCCACCGTGCGGAAAGTGCTGAGCA
TGCCCCAAGTGAATATCGTGAAAAAGACCGAGGTGCAGACAGGCGGCTTCAGCAAAGAGTCTATCCTGCC
CAAGAGGAACAGCGATAAGCTGATCGCCAGAAAGAAGGACTGGGACCCTAAGAAGTACGGCGGCTTCGAC
AGCCCCACCGTGGCCTATTCTGTGCTGGTGGTGGCCAAAGTGGAAAAGGGCAAGTCCAAGAAACTGAAGA
GTGTGAAAGAGCTGCTGGGGATCACCATCATGGAAAGAAGCAGCTTCGAGAAGAATCCCATCGACTTTCT
GGAAGCCAAGGGCTACAAAGAAGTGAAAAAGGACCTGATCATCAAGCTGCCTAAGTACTCCCTGTTCGAG
CTGGAAAACGGCCGGAAGAGAATGCTGGCCTCTGCCGGCGAACTGCAGAAGGGAAACGAACTGGCCCTGC
CCTCCAAATATGTGAACTTCCTGTACCTGGCCAGCCACTATGAGAAGCTGAAGGGCTCCCCCGAGGATAA
TGAGCAGAAACAGCTGTTTGTGGAACAGCACAAGCACTACCTGGACGAGATCATCGAGCAGATCAGCGAG
TTCTCCAAGAGAGTGATCCTGGCCGACGCTAATCTGGACAAAGTGCTGTCCGCCTACAACAAGCACCGGG
ATAAGCCCATCAGAGAGCAGGCCGAGAATATCATCCACCTGTTTACCCTGACCAATCTGGGAGCCCCTGC
CGCCTTCAAGTACTTTGACACCACCATCGACCGGAAGAGGTACACCAGCACCAAAGAGGTGCTGGACGCC
ACCCTGATCCACCAGAGCATCACCGGCCTGTACGAGACACGGATCGACCTGTCTCAGCTGGGAGGCGACA
GCGCTGGAGGAGGTGGAAGCGGAGGAGGAGGAAGCGGAGGAGGAGGTAGCGGACCTAAGAAAAAGAGGAA
GGTGGCGGCCGCTGGATCCGAGGGCAGAGGAAGTCTGCTAACATGCGGTGACGTCGAGGAGAATCCTGGC
CCAAGCGAGCTGATTAAGGAGAACATGCACATGAAGCTGTACATGGAGGGCACCGTGGACAACCATCACT
TCAAGTGCACATCCGAGGGCGAAGGCAAGCCCTACGAGGGCACCCAGACCATGAGAATCAAGGTGGTCGA
GGGCGGCCCTCTCCCCTTCGCCTTCGACATCCTGGCTACTAGCTTCCTCTACGGCAGCAAGACCTTCATC
AACCACACCCAGGGCATCCCCGACTTCTTCAAGCAGTCCTTCCCTGAGGGCTTCACATGGGAGAGAGTCA
CCACATACGAAGACGGGGGCGTGCTGACCGCTACCCAGGACACCAGCCTCCAGGACGGCTGCCTCATCTA
CAACGTCAAGATCAGAGGGGTGAACTTCACATCCAACGGCCCTGTGATGCAGAAGAAAACACTCGGCTGG
GAGGCCTTCACCGAGACGCTGTACCCCGCTGACGGCGGCCTGGAAGGCAGAAACGACATGGCCCTGAAGC
TCGTGGGCGGGAGCCATCTGATCGCAAACATCAAGACCACATATAGATCCAAGAAACCCGCTAAGAACCT
CAAGATGCCTGGCGTCTACTATGTGGACTACAGACTGGAAAGAATCAAGGAGGCCAACAACGAGACCTAC
GTCGAGCAGCACGAGGTGGCAGTGGCCAGATACTGCGACCTCCCTAGCAAACTGGGGCACAAGCTTAATT
AGTAAGGCCGAATTCGATATCAAGCTTATCGGTAATCAACCTCTGGATTACAAAATTTGTGAAAGATTGA
CTGGTATTCTTAACTATGTTGCTCCTTTTACGCTATGTGGATACGCTGCTTTAATGCCTTTGTATCATGC
TATTGCTTCCCGTATGGCTTTCATTTTCTCCTCCTTGTATAAATCCTGGTTGCTGTCTCTTTATGAGGAG
TTGTGGCCCGTTGTCAGGCAACGTGGCGTGGTGTGCACTGTGTTTGCTGACGCAACCCCCACTGGTTGGG
GCATTGCCACCACCTGTCAGCTCCTTTCCGGGACTTTCGCTTTCCCCCTCCCTATTGCCACGGCGGAACT
CATCGCCGCCTGCCTTGCCCGCTGCTGGACAGGGGCTCGGCTGTTGGGCACTGACAATTCCGTGGTGTTG
TCGGGGAAATCATCGTCCTTTCCTTGGCTGCTCGCCTGTGTTGCCACCTGGATTCTGCGCGGGACGTCCT
TCTGCTACGTCCCTTCGGCCCTCAATCCAGCGGACCTTCCTTCCCGCGGCCTGCTGCCGGCTCTGCGGCC
TCTTCCGCGTCTTCGCCTTCGCCCTCAGACGAGTCGGATCTCCCTTTGGGCCGCCTCCCCGCATCGATAC
CGTCGACCTCGAGACCTAGAAAAACATGGAGCAATCACAAGTAGCAATACAGCAGCTACCAATGCTGATT
GTGCCTGGCTAGAAGCACAAGAGGAGGAGGAGGTGGGTTTTCCAGTCACACCTCAGGTACCTTTAAGACC
AATGACTTACAAGGCAGCTGTAGATCTTAGCCACTTTTTAAAAGAAAAGGGGGGACTGGAAGGGCTAATT
CACTCCCAACGAAGACAAGATATCCTTGATCTGTGGATCTACCACACACAAGGCTACTTCCCTGATTGGC
AGAACTACACACCAGGGCCAGGGATCAGATATCCACTGACCTTTGGATGGTGCTACAAGCTAGTACCAGT
TGAGCAAGAGAAGGTAGAAGAAGCCAATGAAGGAGAGAACACCCGCTTGTTACACCCTGTGAGCCTGCAT
GGGATGGATGACCCGGAGAGAGAAGTATTAGAGTGGAGGTTTGACAGCCGCCTAGCATTTCATCACATGG
CCCGAGAGCTGCATCCGGACTGTACTGGGTCTCTCTGGTTAGACCAGATCTGAGCCTGGGAGCTCTCTGG
CTAACTAGGGAACCCACTGCTTAAGCCTCAATAAAGCTTGCCTTGAGTGCTTCAAGTAGTGTGTGCCCGT
CTGTTGTGTGACTCTGGTAACTAGAGATCCCTCAGACCCTTTTAGTCAGTGTGGAAAATCTCTAGCAGGG
CCCGTTTAAACCCGCTGATCAGCCTCGACTGTGCCTTCTAGTTGCCAGCCATCTGTTGTTTGCCCCTCCC
CCGTGCCTTCCTTGACCCTGGAAGGTGCCACTCCCACTGTCCTTTCCTAATAAAATGAGGAAATTGCATC
GCATTGTCTGAGTAGGTGTCATTCTATTCTGGGGGGTGGGGTGGGGCAGGACAGCAAGGGGGAGGATTGG
GAAGACAATAGCAGGCATGCTGGGGATGCGGTGGGCTCTATGGCTTCTGAGGCGGAAAGAACCAGCTGGG
GCTCTAGGGGGTATCCCC
[124 nt withheld, positions 11639-11762]
C
[91 nt withheld, positions 11764-11854]
A
[49 nt withheld, positions 11856-11904]
CCTTTGACGTTGGAGTCCACGTTCTTT
[37 nt withheld, positions 11932-11968]
ACCCTATCTCGGTCTATTCTTTTGATTTATAAGGGATTTTGCCGATTTCGGCCTATTGGTTAAAAAATGA
GCTGATTTAACAAAAATTTAACGCGAATTAATTCTGTGGAATGTGTGTCAGTTAGGGTGTGGAAAGTCCC
CAGGCTCCCCAGCAGGCAGAAGTATGCAAAGCATGCATCTCAATTAGTCAGCAACCAGGTGTGGAAAGTC
CCCAGGCTCCCCAGCAGGCAGAAGTATGCAAAGCATGCATCTCAATTAGTCAGCAACCATAGTCCCGCCC
CTAACTCCGCCCATCCCGCCCCTAACTCCGCCCAGTTCCGCCCATTCTCCGCCCCATGGCTGACTAATTT
TTTTTATTTATGCAGAGGCCGAGGCCGCCTCTGCCTCTGAGCTATTCCAGAAGTAGTGAGGAGGCTTTTT
TGGAGGCCTAGGCTTTTGCAAAAAGCTCCCGGGAGCTTGTATATCCATTTTCGGATCTGATCAGCACGTG
TTGACAATTAATCATCGGCATAGTATATCGGCATAGTATAATACGACAAGGTGAGGAACTAAACCATGGC
CAAGTTGACCAGTGCCGTTCCGGTGCTCACCGCGCGCGACGTCGCCGGAGCGGTCGAGTTCTGGACCGAC
CGGCTCGGGTTCTCCCGGGACTTCGTGGAGGACGACTTCGCCGGTGTGGTCCGGGACGACGTGACCCTGT
TCATCAGCGCGGTCCAGGACCAGGTGGTGCCGGACAACACCCTGGCCTGGGTGTGGGTGCGCGGCCTGGA
CGAGCTGTACGCCGAGTGGTCGGAGGTCGTGTCCACGAACTTCCGGGACGCCTCCGGGCCGGCCATGACC
GAGATCGGCGAGCAGCCGTGGGGGCGGGAGTTCGCCCTGCGCGACCCGGCCGGCAACTGCGTGCACTTCG
TGGCCGAGGAGCAGGACTGACACGTGCTACGAGATTTCGATTCCACCGCCGCCTTCTATGAAAGGTTGGG
CTTCGGAATCGTTTTCCGGGACGCCGGCTGGATGATCCTCCAGCGCGGGGATCTCATGCTGGAGTTCTTC
GCCCACCCCAACTTGTTTATTGCAGCTTATAATGGTTACAAATAAAGCAATAGCATCACAAATTTCACAA
ATAAAGCATTTTTTTCACTGCATTCTAGTTGTGGTTTGTCCAAACTCATCAATGTATCTTATCATGTCTG
TATACCGTCGACCTCTAGCTAGAGCTTGGCGTAATCATGGTCATAGCTGTTTCCTGTGTGAAATTGTTAT
CCGCTCACAATTCCACACAACATACGAGCCGGAAGCATAAAGTGTAAAGCCTGGGGTGCCTAATGAGTGA
GCTAACTCACATTAATTGCGTTGCGCTCACTGCCCGCTTTCCAGTCGGGAAACCTGTCGTGCCAGCTGCA
TTAATGAATCGGCCAACGCGCGGGGAGAGGCGGTTTGCGTATTGGGCGCTCTTCCGCTTCCTCGCTCACT
GACTCGCTGCGCTCGGTCGTTCGGCTGCGGCGAGCGGTATCAGCTCACTCAAAGGCGGTAATACGGTTAT
CCACAGAATCAGGGGATAACGCAGGAAAGAACATGTGAGCAAAAGGCCAGCAAAAGGCCAGGAACCGTAA
AAAGGCCGCGTTGCTGGCGTTTTTCCATAGGCTCCGCCCCCCTGACGAGCATCACAAAAATCGACGCTCA
AGTCAGAGGTGGCGAAACCCGACAGGACTATAAAGATACCAGGCGTTTCCCCCTGGAAGCTCCCTCGTGC
GCTCTCCTGTTCCGACCCTGCCGCTTACCGGATACCTGTCCGCCTTTCTCCCTTCGGGAAGCGTGGCGCT
TTCTCATAGCTCACGCTGTAGGTATCTCAGTTCGGTGTAGGTCGTTCGCTCCAAGCTGGGCTGTGTGCAC
GAACCCCCCGTTCAGCCCGACCGCTGCGCCTTATCCGGTAACTATCGTCTTGAGTCCAACCCGGTAAGAC
ACGACTTATCGCCACTGGCAGCAGCCACTGGTAACAGGATTAGCAGAGCGAGGTATGTAGGCGGTGCTAC
AGAGTTCTTGAAGTGGTGGCCTAACTACGGCTACACTAGAAGAACAGTATTTGGTATCTGCGCTCTGCTG
AAGCCAGTTACCTTCGGAAAAAGAGTTGGTAGCTCTTGATCCGGCAAACAAACCACCGCTGGTAGCGGTG
GTTTTTTTGTTTGCAAGCAGCAGATTACGCGCAGAAAAAAAGGATCTCAAGAAGATCCTTTGATCTTTTC
TACGGGGTCTGACGCTCAGTGGAACGAAAACTCACGTTAAGGGATTTTGGTCATGAGATTATCAAAAAGG
ATCTTCACCTAGATCCTTTTAAATTAAAAATGAAGTTTTAAATCAATCTAAAGTATATATGAGTAAACTT
GGTCTGACAGTTACCAATGCTTAATCAGTGAGGCACCTATCTCAGCGATCTGTCTATTTCGTTCATCCAT
AGTTGCCTGACTCCCCGTCGTGTAGATAACTACGATACGGGAGGGCTTACCATCTGGCCCCAGTGCTGCA
ATGATACCGCGAGACCCACGCTCACCGGCTCCAGATTTATCAGCAATAAACCAGCCAGCCGGAAGGGCCG
AGCGCAGAAGTGGTCCTGCAACTTTATCCGCCTCCATCCAGTCTATTAATTGTTGCCGGGAAGCTAGAGT
AAGTAGTTCGCCAGTTAATAGTTTGCGCAACGTTGTTGCCATTGCTACAGGCATCGTGGTGTCACGCTCG
TCGTTTGGTATGGCTTCATTCAGCTCCGGTTCCCAACGATCAAGGCGAGTTACATGATCCCCCATGTTGT
GCAAAAAAGCGGTTAGCTCCTTCGGTCCTCCGATCGTTGTCAGAAGTAAGTTGGCCGCAGTGTTATCACT
CATGGTTATGGCAGCACTGCATAATTCTCTTACTGTCATGCCATCCGTAAGATGCTTTTCTGTGACTGGT
GAGTACTCAACCAAGTCATTCTGAGAATAGTGTATGCGGCGACCGAGTTGCTCTTGCCCGGCGTCAATAC
GGGATAATACCGCGCCACATAGCAGAACTTTAAAAGTGCTCATCATTGGAAAACGTTCTTCGGGGCGAAA
ACTCTCAAGGATCTTACCGCTGTTGAGATCCAGTTCGATGTAACCCACTCGTGCACCCAACTGATCTTCA
GCATCTTTTACTTTCACCAGCGTTTCTGGGTGAGCAAAAACAGGAAGGCAAAATGCCGCAAAAAAGGGAA
TAAGGGCGACACGGAAATGTTGAATACTCATACTCTTCCTTTTTCAATATTATTGAAGCATTTATCAGGG
TTATTGTCTCATGAGCGGATACATATTTGAATGTATTTAGAAAAATAAACAAATAGGGGTTCCGCGCACA
TTTCCCCGAAAAGTGCCACCTGAC
Features (pLannotate 1.2.2; 34 found; start..end, strand, type, name):
     31..83      -  misc_feature   bom (fragment): basis of mobility region from pBR322
    238..617     +  enhancer       CMV enhancer: human cytomegalovirus immediate early enhancer
    618..817     +  promoter       CMV promoter: human cytomegalovirus (CMV) immediate early promoter
    835..1015    +  LTR            5' LTR (truncated): truncated 5' long terminal repeat (LTR) from HIV-1
   1062..1187    +  misc_feature   HIV-1 Ψ: packaging signal of human immunodeficiency virus type 1
   1171..1534    +  CDS            HIV-1 gag (fragment): gag protein from human immunodeficiency virus 1; gag
   1680..1913    +  misc_feature   RRE: The Rev response element (RRE) of HIV-1 allows for Rev-dependent mRNA export from the nucleus to the cytoplasm.
   2290..2390    +  CDS            Rev (fragment): human immunodeficiency virus 1 (HIV-1) Rev protein; rev; enhances nuclear export of unspliced and incompletely spliced viral mRNAs
   2440..2557    +  misc_feature   cPPT/CTS: central polypurine tract and central termination sequence of HIV-1
   2614..2680    +  CDS            small t antigen (fragment): SV40 (simian virus 40) small t antigen
   2687..3865    +  promoter       EF-1α promoter: strong constitutive promoter for human elongation factor EF-1α
   3878..4357    +  CDS            tadA: TADA_ECOLI - Also known as yfhC. Experimental evidence at protein level: Swiss-Prot protein existence level 1. Catalyzes the deamination of adenosine to inosine at the wobble position 34 of tRNA(Arg2). Essential for cell viability. From Escherichia coli (strain K12).
   4478..4969    +  CDS            tadA: TADA_ECOLI - Also known as yfhC. Experimental evidence at protein level: Swiss-Prot protein existence level 1. Catalyzes the deamination of adenosine to inosine at the wobble position 34 of tRNA(Arg2). Essential for cell viability. From Escherichia coli (strain K12).
   5069..9169    +  CDS            Cas9: Cas9 (Csn1) endonuclease from the Streptococcus pyogenes Type II CRISPR/Cas system generates RNA-guided double strand breaks in DNA
   9314..10011   +  CDS            TagBFP (fragment): monomeric blue fluorescent protein mammalian codon-optimized
  10020..10041   +  misc_feature   MCS (fragment): pBluescript multiple cloning site
  10044..10632   +  misc_feature   WPRE: woodchuck hepatitis virus posttranscriptional regulatory element
  10569..11150   +  CDS            nef (fragment): NEF_HV1H2 - Experimental evidence at protein level: Swiss-Prot protein existence level 1. Extracellular Nef protein targets CD4(+) T-lymphocytes for apoptosis by interacting with CXCR4 surface receptors. From Human immunodeficiency virus type 1 group M subtype B (isolate HXB2) (HIV-1).
  11157..11337   +  LTR            5' LTR (truncated): truncated 5' long terminal repeat (LTR) from HIV-1
  11369..11593   +  polyA_signal   bGH poly(A) signal: bovine growth hormone polyadenylation signal
  11597..11618   +  promoter       SV40 promoter (fragment): SV40 enhancer and early promoter
  11639..12067   +  rep_origin     f1 ori (sequence partly withheld): f1 bacteriophage origin of replication; arrow indicates direction of (+) strand synthesis
  12081..12410   +  promoter       SV40 promoter: SV40 enhancer and early promoter
  12458..12505   +  promoter       EM7 promoter: synthetic bacterial promoter&nbsp
  12524..12898   +  CDS            BleoR: antibiotic-binding protein; Sh ble from Streptoalloteichus hindustanus; confers resistance to bleomycin, phleomycin, and Zeocin™
  12908..13033   +  CDS            ble (fragment): BLE_KLEPN - Experimental evidence at protein level: Swiss-Prot protein existence level 1. Binding protein with a strong affinity to the bleomycin family of antibiotics. Binds to CL990; an antimitotic-antibiotic compound. From Klebsiella pneumoniae.
  13028..13149   +  polyA_signal   SV40 poly(A) signal: SV40 polyadenylation signal
  13220..13242   -  protein_bind   lac operator (fragment): The lac repressor binds to the lac operator to inhibit transcription in E. coli. This inhibition can be relieved by adding lactose or isopropyl-β-D-thiogalactopyranoside (IPTG). lac repressor encoded by lacI
  13246..13276   -  promoter       lac promoter: promoter for the E. coli lac operon
  13291..13312   -  protein_bind   CAP binding site: CAP binding activates transcription in the presence of cAMP. E. coli catabolite activator protein
  13325..13417   -  CDS            lacI (fragment): lac repressor; lacI; The lac repressor binds to the lac operator to inhibit transcription in E. coli. This inhibition can be relieved by adding lactose or isopropyl-β-D-thiogalactopyranoside (IPTG).
  13600..14188   -  rep_origin     ori: high-copy-number ColE1/pMB1/pBR322/pUC origin of replication
  14359..15219   -  CDS            AmpR: β-lactamase; bla; confers resistance to ampicillin, carbenicillin, and related antibiotics
  15220..15324   -  promoter       AmpR promoter: bla
