[The description below was written by a language model from this plasmid's Addgene catalogue record and pLannotate feature annotations shown in this document.]
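Description:
pGH720 is a 15.4 kb lentiviral transfer plasmid for mammalian expression of the adenine base editor ABE7.10, built on the pGH483 backbone. It is propagated in E. coli through a high-copy ColE1/pUC-type origin with ampicillin resistance (AmpR under its own bla promoter), and it also carries an f1 origin. The viral portion has a third-generation-style layout. A CMV enhancer/promoter drives a truncated HIV-1 5' LTR, followed by the Ψ packaging signal with a partial gag sequence, the Rev response element and the cPPT/CTS. A second truncated LTR and a bGH polyadenylation signal close the transfer cassette. Outside the LTRs, an SV40/EM7 promoter–BleoR cassette with an SV40 poly(A) signal is annotated, although the catalogue entry lists only TagBFP as the selectable marker.

The payload is a single EF-1α promoter-driven open reading frame. Two tandem copies of the E. coli tRNA adenosine deaminase TadA sit upstream of S. pyogenes Cas9, which matches the ABE7.10 architecture; the annotation does not indicate which Cas9 variant (nickase or otherwise) is present. According to the stated purpose, a T2A self-cleaving peptide follows, which is not separately annotated but fits the gap before TagBFP. This lets editor and blue fluorescent reporter be made from one transcript as separate proteins, so transduced cells can be identified or sorted by fluorescence. A WPRE downstream enhances transcript expression. The backbone-modification field mentions inserting PmCDA1 in place of dCas9, which conflicts with both the insert name and the feature table and may be carried over from a related construct. The associated work concerns optimizing diversifying base editors for high-throughput mutational scanning. No guide RNA cassette is annotated, so guides would presumably be supplied separately.
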