Addgene plasmid #230845: pGH720
Purpose: Ef1a-ABE7.10-T2A-tagBFP-wPRE
Depositing lab: Gaelen Hess. Depositing organization: University of Wisconsin, Madison. Publication: Toward optimizing diversifying base editors for high-throughput mutational scanning studies. Schwartz CI, Abell NS, Li A, Aradhana, Tycko J, Truong A, Montgomery SB, Hess GT. Nucleic Acids Res. 2025 Jun 20;53(12):gkaf620. doi: 10.1093/nar/gkaf620. PubMed 40613705.
Backbone
  Vector backbone: pGH483
  Modifications to backbone: Inserted PmCDA1 instead of dCas9
  Vector type: Mammalian Expression, Lentiviral
  Selectable markers: tagBFP
Growth in bacteria
  Bacterial resistance: Ampicillin, 100 μg/mL
  Growth temperature: 37°C
  Growth strain: NEB Stable
  Copy number: High Copy
Gene/Insert
  Gene/Insert name: ABE7.10
Terms and licenses: Academic/Nonprofit Terms; Industry Terms: Not Available to Industry
Depositor comments: Please visit https://doi.org/10.1101/2024.11.18.621003 for the bioRxiv preprint.
How to cite: pGH720 was a gift from Gaelen Hess (Addgene plasmid # 230845 ; http://n2t.net/addgene:230845 ; RRID:Addgene_230845)
